>Addgene plasmid #178680 | A1-LCD-2R-2K+3D | addgene full sequence | sequence record 356258 | Addgene NGS Result
ATATACATATGTCGTACTACCATCACCATCACCATCACCTCGAATCAACAAGTTTGTACAAAAAAGCAGG
CTTCGAGAACCTGTATTTTCAGGGTAGCATGGCAAGCGCAAGCAGCAGCCAGGATGGTCGTAGCGGTAGC
GGTAATTTTGGTGGTGGTCGCGGTGGTGGTTTTGGTGGCAATGATAATTTTGGCCGTGGTGGTAATTTTA
GCGGTCGTGGTGGCTTTGGCGGTAGCCGTGGCGGTGGCGGTTATGGCGGTAGTGGTGATGGTTATAATGG
CTTTGGTAATGATGGTAGCAACTTTGGAGGTGGTGGTAGCTATAATGATTTCGGCAATTATAACAACCAG
AGCAGCAATTTTGGTCCGATGGATGGTGGTAACTTCGGTGGTCGTAGTAGCGGTCCGTATGGTGGCGGAG
GTCAGTATTTTGCAGATCCGCGTAATCAAGGTGGCTATGGTGGTTCTAGCAGCAGCAGCTCATATGGTTC
AGGTGGTCGTTTTTAAGACCCAGCTTTCTTGTACAAAGTGGTTGATTCGAGGCTGCTAACAAAGCCCGAA
AGGAAGCTGAGTTGGCTGCTGCCACCGCTGAGCAATAACTAGCATAACCCCTTGGGGCCTCTAAACGGGT
CTTGAGGGGTTTTTTGCTGAAAGGAGGAACTATATCCGGATATCCACAGGACGGGTGTGGTCGCCATGAT
CGCGTAGTCGATAGTGGCTCCAAGTAGCGAAGCGAGCAGGACTGGGCGGCGGCCAAAGCGGTCGGACAGT
GCTCCGAGAACGGGTGCGCATAGAAATTGCATCAACGCATATAGCGCTAGCAGCACGCCATAGTGACTGG
CGATGCTGTCGGAATGGACGATATCCCGCAAGAGGCCCGGCAGTACCGGCATAACCAAGCCTATGCCTAC
AGCATCCAGGGTGACGGTGCCGAGGATGACGATGAGCGCATTGTTAGATTTCATACACGGTGCCTGACTG
CGTTAGCAATTTAACTGTGATAAACTACCGCATTAAAGCTTATCGATGATAAGCTGTCAAACATGAGAAT
TCTTGAAGACGAAAGGGCCTCGTGATACGCCTATTTTTATAGGTTAATGTCATGATAATAATGGTTTCTT
AGACGTCAGGTGGCACTTTTCGGGGAAATGTGCGCGGAACCCCTATTTGTTTATTTTTCTAAATACATTC
AAATATGTATCCGCTCATGAGACAATAACCCTGATAAATGCTTCAATAATATTGAAAAAGGAAGAGTATG
AGTATTCAACATTTCCGTGTCGCCCTTATTCCCTTTTTTGCGGCATTTTGCCTTCCTGTTTTTGCTCACC
CAGAAACGCTGGTGAAAGTAAAAGATGCTGAAGATCAGTTGGGTGCACGAGTGGGTTACATCGAACTGGA
TCTCAACAGCGGTAAGATCCTTGAGAGTTTTCGCCCCGAAGAACGTTTTCCAATGATGAGCACTTTTAAA
GTTCTGCTATGTGGCGCGGTATTATCCCGTGTTGACGCCGGGCAAGAGCAACTCGGTCGCCGCATACACT
ATTCTCAGAATGACTTGGTTGAGTACTCACCAGTCACAGAAAAGCATCTTACGGATGGCATGACAGTAAG
AGAATTATGCAGTGCTGCCATAACCATGAGTGATAACACTGCGGCCAACTTACTTCTGACAACGATCGGA
GGACCGAAGGAGCTAACCGCTTTTTTGCACAACATGGGGGATCATGTAACTCGCCTTGATCGTTGGGAAC
CGGAGCTGAATGAAGCCATACCAAACGACGAGCGTGACACCACGATGCCTGCAGCAATGGCAACAACGTT
GCGCAAACTATTAACTGGCGAACTACTTACTCTAGCTTCCCGGCAACAATTAATAGACTGGATGGAGGCG
GATAAAGTTGCAGGACCACTTCTGCGCTCGGCCCTTCCGGCTGGCTGGTTTATTGCTGATAAATCTGGAG
CCGGTGAGCGTGGGTCTCGCGGTATCATTGCAGCACTGGGGCCAGATGGTAAGCCCTCCCGTATCGTAGT
TATCTACACGACGGGGAGTCAGGCAACTATGGATGAACGAAATAGACAGATCGCTGAGATAGGTGCCTCA
CTGATTAAGCATTGGTAACTGTCAGACCAAGTTTACTCATATATACTTTAGATTGATTTAAAACTTCATT
TTTAATTTAAAAGGATCTAGGTGAAGATCCTTTTTGATAATCTCATGACCAAAATCCCTTAACGTGAGTT
TTCGTTCCACTGAGCGTCAGACCCCGTAGAAAAGATCAAAGGATCTTCTTGAGATCCTTTTTTTCTGCGC
GTAATCTGCTGCTTGCAAACAAAAAAACCACCGCTACCAGCGGTGGTTTGTTTGCCGGATCAAGAGCTAC
CAACTCTTTTTCCGAAGGTAACTGGCTTCAGCAGAGCGCAGATACCAAATACTGTCCTTCTAGTGTAGCC
GTAGTTAGGCCACCACTTCAAGAACTCTGTAGCACCGCCTACATACCTCGCTCTGCTAATCCTGTTACCA
GTGGCTGCTGCCAGTGGCGATAAGTCGTGTCTTACCGGGTTGGACTCAAGACGATAGTTACCGGATAAGG
CGCAGCGGTCGGGCTGAACGGGGGGTTCGTGCACACAGCCCAGCTTGGAGCGAACGACCTACACCGAACT
GAGATACCTACAGCGTGAGCTATGAGAAAGCGCCACGCTTCCCGAAGGGAGAAAGGCGGACAGGTATCCG
GTAAGCGGCAGGGTCGGAACAGGAGAGCGCACGAGGGAGCTTCCAGGGGGAAACGCCTGGTATCTTTATA
GTCCTGTCGGGTTTCGCCACCTCTGACTTGAGCGTCGATTTTTGTGATGCTCGTCAGGGGGGCGGAGCCT
ATGGAAAAACGCCAGCAACGCGGCCTTTTTACGGTTCCTGGCCTTTTGCTGGCCTTTTGCTCACATGTTC
TTTCCTGCGTTATCCCCTGATTCTGTGGATAACCGTATTACCGCCTTTGAGTGAGCTGATACCGCTCGCC
GCAGCCGAACGACCGAGCGCAGCGAGTCAGTGAGCGAGGAAGCGGAAGAGCGCCTGATGCGGTATTTTCT
CCTTACGCATCTGTGCGGTATTTCACACCGCAATGGTGCACTCTCAGTACAATCTGCTCTGATGCCGCAT
AGTTAAGCCAGTATACACTCCGCTATCGCTACGTGACTGGGTCATGGCTGCGCCCCGACACCCGCCAACA
CCCGCTGACGCGCCCTGACGGGCTTGTCTGCTCCCGGCATCCGCTTACAGACAAGCTGTGACCGTCTCCG
GGAGCTGCATGTGTCAGAGGTTTTCACCGTCATCACCGAAACGCGCGAGGCAGCTGCGGTAAAGCTCATC
AGCGTGGTCGTGAAGCGATTCACAGATGTCTGCCTGTTCATCCGCGTCCAGCTCGTTGAGTTTCTCCAGA
AGCGTTAATGTCTGGCTTCTGATAAAGCGGGCCATGTTAAGGGCGGTTTTTTCCTGTTTGGTCACTGATG
CCTCCGTGTAAGGGGGATTTCTGTTCATGGGGGTAATGATACCGATGAAACGAGAGAGGATGCTCACGAT
ACGGGTTACTGATGATGAACATGCCCGGTTACTGGAACGTTGTGAGGGTAAACAACTGGCGGTATGGATG
CGGCGGGACCAGAGAAAAATCACTCAGGGTCAATGCCAGCGCTTCGTTAATACAGATGTAGGTGTTCCAC
AGGGTAGCCAGCAGCATCCTGCGATGCAGATCCGGAACATAATGGTGCAGGGCGCTGACTTCCGCGTTTC
CAGACTTTACGAAACACGGAAACCGAAGACCATTCATGTTGTTGCTCAGGTCGCAGACGTTTTGCAGCAG
CAGTCGCTTCACGTTCGCTCGCGTATCGGTGATTCATTCTGCTAACCAGTAAGGCAACCCCGCCAGCCTA
GCCGGGTCCTCAACGACAGGAGCACGATCATGCGCACCCGTGGCCAGGACCCAACGCTGCCCGAGATGCG
CCGCGTGCGGCTGCTGGAGATGGCGGACGCGATGGATATGTTCTGCCAAGGGTTGGTTTGCGCATTCACA
GTTCTCCGCAAGAATTGATTGGCTCCAATTCTTGGAGTGGTGAATCCGTTAGCGAGGTGCCGCCGGCTTC
CATTCAGGTCGAGGTGGCCCGGCTCCATGCACCGCGACGCAACGCGGGGAGGCAGACAAGGTATAGGGCG
GCGCCTACAATCCATGCCAACCCGTTCCATGTGCTCGCCGAGGCGGCATAAATCGCCGTGACGATCAGCG
GTCCAATGATCGAAGTTAGGCTGGTAAGAGCCGCGAGCGATCCTTGAAGCTGTCCCTGATGGTCGTCATC
TACCTGCCTGGACAGCATGGCCTGCAACGCGGGCATCCCGATGCCGCCGGAAGCGAGAAGAATCATAATG
GGGAAGGCCATCCAGCCTCGCGTCGCGAACGCCAGCAAGACGTAGCCCAGCGCGTCGGCCGCCATGCCGG
CGATAATGGCCTGCTTCTCGCCGAAACGTTTGGTGGCGGGACCAGTGACGAAGGCTTGAGCGAGGGCGTG
CAAGATTCCGAATACCGCAAGCGACAGGCCGATCATCGTCGCGCTCCAGCGAAAGCGGTCCTCGCCGAAA
ATGACCCAGAGCGCTGCCGGCACCTGTCCTACGAGTTGCATGATAAAGAAGACAGTCATAAGTGCGGCGA
CGATAGTCATGCCCCGCGCCCACCGGAAGGAGCTGACTGGGTTGAAGGCTCTCAAGGGCATCGGTCGATC
GACGCTCTCCCTTATGCGACTCCTGCATTAGGAAGCAGCCCAGTAGTAGGTTGAGGCCGTTGAGCACCGC
CGCCGCAAGGAATGGTGCATGCAAGGAGATGGCGCCCAACAGTCCCCCGGCCACGGGGCCTGCCACCATA
CCCACGCCGAAACAAGCGCTCATGAGCCCGAAGTGGCGAGCCCGATCTTCCCCATCGGTGATGTCGGCGA
TATAGGCGCCAGCAACCGCACCTGTGGCGCCGGTGATGCCGGCCACGATGCGTCCGGCGTAGAGGATCGA
GATCTCGATCCCGCGAAATTAATACGACTCACTATAGGGAGACCACAACGGTTTCCCTCTAGAAATAATT
TTGTTTAACTTTAAGAAGGAG
Features (pLannotate 1.2.2; 18 found; start..end, strand, type, name):
     19..39      +  CDS            8xHis (fragment): 8xHis affinity tag
     48..72      +  protein_bind   attB1: mutant version of attB; recombination site for the Gateway® BP reaction BP Clonase™
     78..94      +  CDS            TEV site (fragment): tobacco etch virus (TEV) protease recognition and cleavage site
     99..503     +  CDS            HNRNPA1 (fragment): ROA1_BOVIN - Also known as HNRPA1. Experimental evidence at protein level: Swiss-Prot protein existence level 1. Involved in the packaging of pre-mRNA into hnRNP particles, transport of poly(A) mRNA from the nucleus to the cytoplasm and may modulate splice site selection. May bind to specific miRNA hairpins. Binds to the IRES and thereby inhibits the translation of the apoptosis protease activating factor APAF1. From Bos taurus (Bovine).
    508..532     -  protein_bind   attB2: mutant version of attB; recombination site for the Gateway® BP reaction BP Clonase™
    542..591     +  CDS            SET1 (fragment): solubility-enhancement tag derived from T7 phage gene 10B
    599..646     +  terminator     T7 terminator: transcription terminator for bacteriophage T7 RNA polymerase
    672..964     -  CDS            TcR (fragment): tetracycline efflux protein; tet; confers resistance to tetracycline
   1012..1040    -  promoter       tet promoter: E. coli promoter for tetracycline efflux protein gene
   1153..1257    +  promoter       AmpR promoter: bla
   1258..2118    +  CDS            AmpR: β-lactamase; bla; confers resistance to ampicillin, carbenicillin, and related antibiotics
   2289..2877    +  rep_origin     ori: high-copy-number ColE1/pMB1/pBR322/pUC origin of replication
   3063..3202    -  misc_feature   bom: basis of mobility region from pBR322
   3304..3495    -  CDS            rop: Rop protein, which maintains plasmids at low copy number; rop
   3512..3892    +  CDS            YPB1_ECOLX: Protein predicted: Swiss-Prot protein existence level 4. From Escherichia coli.
   4134..5038    -  CDS            TcR (fragment): tetracycline efflux protein; tet; confers resistance to tetracycline
   5060..5078    +  promoter       T7 promoter: promoter for bacteriophage T7 RNA polymerase
   5110..1       +  RBS            RBS (across the origin): efficient ribosome binding site from bacteriophage T7 gene 10 (Olins and Rangwala, 1989)
