[The description below was written by a language model from this plasmid's Addgene catalogue record and pLannotate feature annotations shown in this document.]
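Description:
A1-LCD-2R-2K+3D is a bacterial expression plasmid built on the Gateway destination vector pDEST17 and made by Gateway recombination. It carries a charge variant of the low-complexity domain (LCD, residues 186-320) of human hnRNP A1 (HNRNPA1). The backbone is pBR322-like. It has a ColE1/pMB1-type origin together with the bom region and the rop gene, which keeps copy number low, in line with the catalogue's "low copy" designation. Selection is by ampicillin through the β-lactamase gene and its own promoter. The annotated tetracycline-resistance sequences are only fragments of the tet gene and should not be regarded as a functional marker.

The expression cassette runs across the numbering origin of the sequence. A T7 promoter and the T7 gene 10 ribosome binding site drive an open reading frame that begins with an N-terminal polyhistidine tag. This is followed by the attB1 site, a TEV protease recognition site, and the roughly 400 bp HNRNPA1 LCD fragment. The cassette ends with attB2 and the T7 terminator. The automated annotation matched the insert to the bovine orthologue, but the catalogue lists it as human. Expression therefore requires a host supplying T7 RNA polymerase, and the TEV site should allow the His tag to be removed after affinity purification.

The record is internally inconsistent about the mutations. The plasmid name and purpose state that two Arg and two Lys were removed and three Asp added, whereas the insert name and mutation field say two Lys were added. The feature table does not settle which is correct. According to the associated publication title, the construct belongs to a study of how sequence features shape the phase behaviour of disordered prion-like domains.
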