Addgene plasmid #178680: A1-LCD-2R-2K+3D
Purpose: Bacterial expression of N-terminally 6His tagged A1-LCD with two Arg residues removed, two Lys removed, three Asp added (LCD: low-complexity domain, aa 186-320)
Depositing lab: Tanja Mittag. Depositing organization: St. Jude Children's Research Hospital. Publication: Deciphering how naturally occurring sequence features impact the phase behaviours of disordered prion-like domains. Bremer A, Farag M, Borcherds WM, Peran I, Martin EW, Pappu RV, Mittag T. Nat Chem. 2022 Feb;14(2):196-207. doi: 10.1038/s41557-021-00840-w. Epub 2021 Dec 20. PubMed 34931046.
Backbone
  Vector backbone: pDEST17
  Vector type: Bacterial Expression
Growth in bacteria
  Bacterial resistance: Ampicillin, 100 μg/mL
  Growth temperature: 37°C
  Growth strain: DH5alpha
  Copy number: Low Copy
Gene/Insert
  Gene/Insert name: A1-LCD-2R+2K+3D
  Species: H. sapiens (human)
  Mutation: two Arg residues removed, two Lys added, three Asp added
  Entrez Gene: HNRNPA1 (a.k.a. ALS19, ALS20, HNRPA1, HNRPA1L3, IBMPFD3, MPD3, UP 1, hnRNP A1, hnRNP-A1)
  Tag / fusion protein: 6xHis (N terminal on insert)
  Cloning method: Gateway Cloning
Terms and licenses: Academic/Nonprofit Terms; Industry Terms: Not Available to Industry
How to cite: A1-LCD-2R-2K+3D was a gift from Tanja Mittag (Addgene plasmid # 178680 ; http://n2t.net/addgene:178680 ; RRID:Addgene_178680)
