>Addgene plasmid #178680 | A1-LCD-2R-2K+3D | depositor partial sequence | sequence record 357013 | ORF Sequence
ATGTCGTACTACCATCACCATCACCATCACCTCGAATCAACAAGTTTGTACAAAAAAGCAGGCTTCGAGA
ACCTGTATTTTCAGGGTAGCATGGCAAGCGCAAGCAGCAGCCAGGATGGTCGTAGCGGTAGCGGTAATTT
TGGTGGTGGTCGCGGTGGTGGTTTTGGTGGCAATGATAATTTTGGCCGTGGTGGTAATTTTAGCGGTCGT
GGTGGCTTTGGCGGTAGCCGTGGCGGTGGCGGTTATGGCGGTAGTGGTGATGGTTATAATGGCTTTGGTA
ATGATGGTAGCAACTTTGGAGGTGGTGGTAGCTATAATGATTTCGGCAATTATAACAACCAGAGCAGCAA
TTTTGGTCCGATGGATGGTGGTAACTTCGGTGGTCGTAGTAGCGGTCCGTATGGTGGCGGAGGTCAGTAT
TTTGCAGATCCGCGTAATCAAGGTGGCTATGGTGGTTCTAGCAGCAGCAGCTCATATGGTTCAGGTGGTC
GTTTTTAA
